>Addgene plasmid #169312 | SIN40C.SFFV.mTagBFP2.miR-ctrl | addgene full sequence | sequence record 338319 | Addgene NGS Result
GATCTGAGCCTGGGAGCTCTCTGGCTAACTAGGGAACCCACTGCTTAAGCCTCAATAAAGCTTGCCTTGA
GTGCTTCAAGTAGTGTGTGCCCGTCTGTTGTGTGACTCTGGTAACTAGAGATCCCTCAGACCCTTTTAGT
CAGTGTGGAAAATCTCTAGCAGTACGTATAGTAGTTCATGTCATCTTATTATTCAGTATTTATAACTTGC
AAAGAAATGAATATCAGAGAGTGAGAGGAACTTGTTTATTGCAGCTTATAATGGTTACAAATAAAGCAAT
AGCATCACAAATTTCACAAATAAAGCATTTTTTTCACTGCATTCTAGTTGTGGTTTGTCCAAACTCATCA
ATGTATCTTATCATGTCTGGCTCTAGCTATCCCGCCCCTAACTCCGCCCATCCCGCCCCTAACTCCGCCC
AGTTCCGCCCATTCTCCGCCCCATGGCTGACTAATTTTTTTTATTTATGCAGAGGCCGAGGCCGCCTCGG
CCTCTGAGCTATTCCAGAAGTAGTGAGGAGGCTTTTTTGGAGGCCTAGGGACGTACCCAATTCGCCCTAT
AGTGAGTCGTATTACGCGCGCTCACTGGCCGTCGTTTTACAACGTCGTGACTGGGAAAACCCTGGCGTTA
CCCAACTTAATCGCCTTGCAGCACATCCCCCTTTCGCCAGCTGGCGTAATAGCGAAGAGGCCCGCACCGA
TCGCCCTTCCCAACAGTTGCGCAGCCTGAATGGCGAATGGG
[124 nt withheld, positions 742-865]
C
[91 nt withheld, positions 867-957]
A
[49 nt withheld, positions 959-1007]
CCTTTGACGTTGGAGTCCACGTTCTTT
[37 nt withheld, positions 1035-1071]
ACCCTATCTCGGTCTATTCTTTTGATTTATAAGGGATTTTGCCGATTTCGGCCTATTGGTTAAAAAATGA
GCTGATTTAACAAAAATTTAACGCGAATTTTAACAAAATATTAACGCTTACAATTTAGGTGGCACTTTTC
GGGGAAATGTGCGCGGAACCCCTATTTGTTTATTTTTCTAAATACATTCAAATATGTATCCGCTCATGAG
ACAATAACCCTGATAAATGCTTCAATAATATTGAAAAAGGAAGAGTATGAGTATTCAACATTTCCGTGTC
GCCCTTATTCCCTTTTTTGCGGCATTTTGCCTTCCTGTTTTTGCTCACCCAGAAACGCTGGTGAAAGTAA
AAGATGCTGAAGATCAGTTGGGTGCACGAGTGGGTTACATCGAACTGGATCTCAACAGCGGTAAGATCCT
TGAGAGTTTTCGCCCCGAAGAACGTTTTCCAATGATGAGCACTTTTAAAGTTCTGCTATGTGGCGCGGTA
TTATCCCGTATTGACGCCGGGCAAGAGCAACTCGGTCGCCGCATACACTATTCTCAGAATGACTTGGTTG
AGTACTCACCAGTCACAGAAAAGCATCTTACGGATGGCATGACAGTAAGAGAATTATGCAGTGCTGCCAT
AACCATGAGTGATAACACTGCGGCCAACTTACTTCTGACAACGATCGGAGGACCGAAGGAGCTAACCGCT
TTTTTGCACAACATGGGGGATCATGTAACTCGCCTTGATCGTTGGGAACCGGAGCTGAATGAAGCCATAC
CAAACGACGAGCGTGACACCACGATGCCTGTAGCAATGGCAACAACGTTGCGCAAACTATTAACTGGCGA
ACTACTTACTCTAGCTTCCCGGCAACAATTAATAGACTGGATGGAGGCGGATAAAGTTGCAGGACCACTT
CTGCGCTCGGCCCTTCCGGCTGGCTGGTTTATTGCTGATAAATCTGGAGCCGGTGAGCGTGGGTCTCGCG
GTATCATTGCAGCACTGGGGCCAGATGGTAAGCCCTCCCGTATCGTAGTTATCTACACGACGGGGAGTCA
GGCAACTATGGATGAACGAAATAGACAGATCGCTGAGATAGGTGCCTCACTGATTAAGCATTGGTAACTG
TCAGACCAAGTTTACTCATATATACTTTAGATTGATTTAAAACTTCATTTTTAATTTAAAAGGATCTAGG
TGAAGATCCTTTTTGATAATCTCATGACCAAAATCCCTTAACGTGAGTTTTCGTTCCACTGAGCGTCAGA
CCCCGTAGAAAAGATCAAAGGATCTTCTTGAGATCCTTTTTTTCTGCGCGTAATCTGCTGCTTGCAAACA
AAAAAACCACCGCTACCAGCGGTGGTTTGTTTGCCGGATCAAGAGCTACCAACTCTTTTTCCGAAGGTAA
CTGGCTTCAGCAGAGCGCAGATACCAAATACTGTTCTTCTAGTGTAGCCGTAGTTAGGCCACCACTTCAA
GAACTCTGTAGCACCGCCTACATACCTCGCTCTGCTAATCCTGTTACCAGTGGCTGCTGCCAGTGGCGAT
AAGTCGTGTCTTACCGGGTTGGACTCAAGACGATAGTTACCGGATAAGGCGCAGCGGTCGGGCTGAACGG
GGGGTTCGTGCACACAGCCCAGCTTGGAGCGAACGACCTACACCGAACTGAGATACCTACAGCGTGAGCT
ATGAGAAAGCGCCACGCTTCCCGAAGGGAGAAAGGCGGACAGGTATCCGGTAAGCGGCAGGGTCGGAACA
GGAGAGCGCACGAGGGAGCTTCCAGGGGGAAACGCCTGGTATCTTTATAGTCCTGTCGGGTTTCGCCACC
TCTGACTTGAGCGTCGATTTTTGTGATGCTCGTCAGGGGGGCGGAGCCTATGGAAAAACGCCAGCAACGC
GGCCTTTTTACGGTTCCTGGCCTTTTGCTGGCCTTTTGCTCACATGTTCTTTCCTGCGTTATCCCCTGAT
TCTGTGGATAACCGTATTACCGCCTTTGAGTGAGCTGATACCGCTCGCCGCAGCCGAACGACCGAGCGCA
GCGAGTCAGTGAGCGAGGAAGCGGAAGAGCGCCCAATACGCAAACCGCCTCTCCCCGCGCGTTGGCCGAT
TCATTAATGCAGCTGGCACGACAGGTTTCCCGACTGGAAAGCGGGCAGTGAGCGCAACGCAATTAATGTG
AGTTAGCTCACTCATTAGGCACCCCAGGCTTTACACTTTATGCTTCCGGCTCGTATGTTGTGTGGAATTG
TGAGCGGATAACAATTTCACACAGGAAACAGCTATGACCATGATTACGCCAAGCGCGCAATTAACCCTCA
CTAAAGGGAACAAAAGCTGGAGCTGCAAGCGGTACCGTCGACCTGCAGGTTGACATTGATTATTGACTAG
TTATTAATAGTAATCAATTACGGGGTCATTAGTTCATAGCCCATATATGGAGTTCCGCGTTACATAACTT
ACGGTAAATGGCCCGCCTGGCTGACCGCCCAACGACCCCCGCCCATTGACGTCAATAATGACGTATGTTC
CCATAGTAACGCCAATAGGGACTTTCCATTGACGTCAATGGGTGGAGTATTTACGGTAAACTGCCCACTT
GGCAGTACATCAAGTGTATCATATGCCAAGTACGCCCCCTATTGACGTCAATGACGGTAAATGGCCCGCC
TGGCATTATGCCCAGTACATGACCTTATGGGACTTTCCTACTTGGCAGTACATCTACGTATTAGTCATCG
CTATTACCATGGCGCGCCATGCAGGGCCTGAAATAACCTCTGAAAGAGGAACTTGGTTAGGTACCTTCTG
AGGCGGAAAGAACCAGCTGTGGAATGTGTGTCAGTTAGGGTGTGGAAAGTCCCCAGGCTCCCCAGCAGGC
AGAAGTATGCAAAGCATGCATCTCAATTAGTCAGCAACCAGGTGTGGAAAGTCCCCAGGCTCCCCAGCAG
GCAGAAGTATGCAAAGCATGCATCTCAATTAGTCAGCAACCATAGTCCCTTAAGAGGCGCGCCTTAATGT
AGTCTTATGCAATACTCTTGTAGTCTTGCAACATGGTAACGATGAGTTAGCAACATGCCTTACAAGGAGA
GAAAAAGCACCGTGCATGCCGATTGGTGGAAGTAAGGTGGTACGATCGTGCCTTATTAGGAAGGCAACAG
ACGGGTCTGACATGGATTGGACGAACCACTGAATTGCCGCATTGCAGAGATATTGTATTTAAGTGCCTAG
CTCGATACATAAACGGGTCTCTCTGGTTAGACCAGATCTGAGCCTGGGAGCTCTCTGGCTAACTAGGGAA
CCCACTGCTTAAGCCTCAATAAAGCTTGCCTTGAGTGCTTCAAGTAGTGTGTGCCCGTCTGTTGTGTGAC
TCTGGTAACTAGAGATCCCTCAGACCCTTTTAGTCAGTGTGGAAAATCTCTAGCAGTGGCGCCCGAACAG
GGACTTGAAAGCGAAAGGGAAACCAGAGGAGCTCTCTCGACGCAGGACTCGGCTTGCTGAAGCGCGCACG
GCAAGAGGCGAGGGGCGGCGACTGGTGAGTACGCCAAAAATTTTGACTAGCGGAGGCTAGAAGGAGAGAG
ATGGGTGCGAGAGCGTCAGTATTAAGCGGGGGAGAATTAGATCGCGATGGGAAAAAATTCGGTTAAGGCC
AGGGGGAAAGAAAAAATATAAATTAAAACATATAGTATGGGCAAGCAGGGAGCTAGAACGATTCGCAGTT
AATCCTGGCCTGTTAGAAACATCAGAAGGCTGTAGACAAATACTGGGACAGCTACAACCATCCCTTCAGA
CAGGATCAGAAGAACTTAGATCATTATATAATACAGTAGCAACCCTCTATTGTGTGCATCAAAGGATAGA
GATAAAAGACACCAAGGAAGCTTTAGACAAGATAGAGGAAGAGCAAAACAAAAGTAAGACCACCGCACAG
CAAGCGGCCGCTGATCTTCAGACCTGGAGGAGGAGATATGAGGGACAATTGGAGAAGTGAATTATATAAA
TATAAAGTAGTAAAAATTGAACCATTAGGAGTAGCACCCACCAAGGCAAAGAGAAGAGTGGTGCAGAGAG
AAAAAAGAGCAGTGGGAATAGGAGCTTTGTTCCTTGGGTTCTTGGGAGCAGCAGGAAGCACTATGGGCGC
AGCGTCAATGACGCTGACGGTACAGGCCAGACAATTATTGTCTGGTATAGTGCAGCAGCAGAACAATTTG
CTGAGGGCTATTGAGGCGCAACAGCATCTGTTGCAACTCACAGTCTGGGGCATCAAGCAGCTCCAGGCAA
GAATCCTGGCTGTGGAAAGATACCTAAAGGATCAACAGCTCCTGGGGATTTGGGGTTGCTCTGGAAAACT
CATTTGCACCACTGCTGTGCCTTGGAATGCTAGTTGGAGTAATAAATCTCTGGAACAGATTTGGAATCAC
ACGACCTGGATGGAGTGGGACAGAGAAATTAACAATTACACAAGCTTAATACACTCCTTAATTGAAGAAT
CGCAAAACCAGCAAGAAAAGAATGAACAAGAATTATTGGAATTAGATAAATGGGCAAGTTTGTGGAATTG
GTTTAACATAACAAATTGGCTGTGGTATATAAAATTATTCATAATGATAGTAGGAGGCTTGGTAGGTTTA
AGAATAGTTTTTGCTGTACTTTCTATAGTGAATAGAGTTAGGCAGGGATATTCACCATTATCGTTTCAGA
CCCACCTCCCAACCCCGAGGGGACAATTCTAGATCTTGAGACAAATGGCAGTATTCATCCACAATTTTAA
AAGAAAAGGGGGGATTGGGGGGTACAGTGCAGGGGAAAGAATAGTAGACATAATAGCAACAGACATACAA
ACTAAAGAATTACAAAAACAAATTACAAAAATTCAAAATTTTCGGGTTTATTACAGGGACAGCAGAGATC
CACTTTGGCGCCGGCTCGAGCGAGCTGCAGTAACGCCATTTTGCAAGGCATGGAAAAATACCAAACCAAG
AATAGAGAAGTTCAGATCAAGGGCGGGTACATGAAAATAGCTAACGTTGGGCCAAACAGGATATCTGCGG
TGAGCAGTTTCGGCCCCGGCCCGGGGCCAAGAACAGATGGTCACCGCAGTTTCGGCCCCGGCCCGAGGCC
AAGAACAGATGGTCCCCAGATATGGCCCAACCCTCAGCAGTTTCTTAAGACCCATCAGATGTTTCCAGGC
TCCCCCAAGGACCTGAAATGACCCTGCGCCTTATTTGAATTAACCAATCAGCCTGCTTCTCGCTTCTGTT
CGCGCGCTTCTGCTTCCCGAGCTCTATAAAAGAGCTCACAACCCCTCACTCGGCGCGCCAGTCCTCCGAC
AGACTGAGTCGGATCGCGGCCGCCACCATGGGAAGCGAGCTGATTAAGGAGAACATGCACATGAAGCTCT
ACATGGAGGGCACCGTGGACAACCATCACTTCAAGTGCACATCCGAGGGCGAAGGCAAGCCCTACGAGGG
CACCCAGACCATGAGAATCAAGGTGGTCGAGGGCGGCCCTCTCCCCTTCGCCTTCGACATCCTGGCTACT
AGCTTCCTCTACGGCAGCAAGACCTTCATCAACCACACCCAGGGCATCCCCGACTTCTTCAAGCAGTCCT
TCCCTGAGGGCTTCACATGGGAGAGAGTCACCACATACGAAGACGGGGGCGTGCTGACCGCTACCCAGGA
CACCAGCCTCCAGGACGGCTGCCTCATCTACAACGTCAAGATCAGAGGGGTGAACTTCACATCCAACGGC
CCTGTGATGCAGAAGAAAACACTCGGCTGGGAGGCCTTCACCGAGACCCTGTACCCCGCTGACGGCGGCC
TGGAAGGCAGAAACGACATGGCCCTGAAGCTCGTGGGCGGGAGCCATCTGATCGCAAACATCAAGACCAC
ATATAGATCCAAGAAACCCGCTAAGAACCTCAAGATGCCTGGCGTCTACTATGTGGACTACAGACTGGAA
AGAATCAAGGAGGCCAACAACGAGACCTACGTCGAGCAGCACGAGGTGGCAGTGGCCAGATACTGCGACC
TCCCTAGCAAACTGGGGCACAAGCTGTACAAGTGAGGATCCGCTAGCTGCATCCTTAGAACTCAGCATTT
AAAACATTTATACTAAAGGATCAATATTATTTTTGACTCTTAATTGCATCAGATATTTACAACAAATTCT
ATATTAATAGGGGGCCCATGCAAGATGTTGCCCATTGGCATAAACCCGTAGATCCGATCTTGTGGTGAAG
TGGACCGCACAAGCTCGCTTCTATGGGTCTGTGTCAGTGTGGTAATCTGACAAAATGCTATACACAGTGC
CGTTCAACAATAGTTCAGTAAAATCCTGTTAAACTCCAGTTGATTATATACTTTTGAAGTCATTATATTT
TCCTTTGTTTTTAATGTTTATTTTAATCATTGTCTGTCTTACAAGGCAGGCTTCAATTCTCAACAACTTG
GAAGCGTTTATATCACACCCATTCAAGTTCGATTCCATGTACAGTAAATTGCATAAGAAAGTTGAACCTT
TATAGCAGGGTTTGGACCAGGACCGGTAACGCGTCGCGTTAAGTCGACAATCAACCTCTGGATTACAAAA
TTTGTGAAAGATTGACTGGTATTCTTAACTATGTTGCTCCTTTTACGCTATGTGGATACGCTGCTTTAAT
GCCTTTGTATCATGCTATTGCTTCCCGTATGGCTTTCATTTTCTCCTCCTTGTATAAATCCTGGTTGCTG
TCTCTTTATGAGGAGTTGTGGCCCGTTGTCAGGCAACGTGGCGTGGTGTGCACTGTGTTTGCTGACGCAA
CCCCCACTGGTTGGGGCATTGCCACCACCTGTCAGCTCCTTTCCGGGACTTTCGCTTTCCCCCTCCCTAT
TGCCACGGCGGAACTCATCGCCGCCTGCCTTGCCCGCTGCTGGACAGGGGCTCGGCTGTTGGGCACTGAC
AATTCCGTGGTGTTGTCGGGGAAATCATCGTCCTTTCCTTGGCTGCTCGCCTGTGTTGCCACCTGGATTC
TGCGCGGGACGTCCTTCTGCTACGTCCCTTCGGCCCTCAATCCAGCGGACCTTCCTTCCCGCGGCCTGCT
GCCGGCTCTGCGGCCTCTTCCGCGTCTTCGCCTTCGCCCTCAGACGAGTCGGATCTCCCTTTGGGCCGCC
TCCCCGCGTCGACTTTAAGACCAATGACTTACAAGGCAGCTGTAGATCTTAGCCACTTTTTAAAAGAAAA
GGGGGGACTGGAAGGGCTAATTCACTCCCAACGAAGACAAGATCTGCTTTTTGCTTGTACTGGGTCTCTC
TGGTTAGACCA
Features (pLannotate 1.2.2; 28 found; start..end, strand, type, name):
    239..360     +  polyA_signal   SV40 poly(A) signal: SV40 polyadenylation signal
    400..535     +  rep_origin     SV40 ori: SV40 origin of replication
    556..574     -  promoter       T7 promoter: promoter for bacteriophage T7 RNA polymerase
    582..737     +  CDS            lacZα (fragment): LacZα fragment of β-galactosidase; lacZ fragment
    742..1170    +  rep_origin     f1 ori (sequence partly withheld): f1 bacteriophage origin of replication; arrow indicates direction of (+) strand synthesis
   1223..1327    +  promoter       AmpR promoter: bla
   1328..2188    +  CDS            AmpR: β-lactamase; bla; confers resistance to ampicillin, carbenicillin, and related antibiotics
   2359..2947    +  rep_origin     ori: high-copy-number ColE1/pMB1/pBR322/pUC origin of replication
   3130..3222    +  CDS            lacI (fragment): lac repressor; lacI; The lac repressor binds to the lac operator to inhibit transcription in E. coli. This inhibition can be relieved by adding lactose or isopropyl-β-D-thiogalactopyranoside (IPTG).
   3235..3256    +  protein_bind   CAP binding site: CAP binding activates transcription in the presence of cAMP. E. coli catabolite activator protein
   3271..3301    +  promoter       lac promoter: promoter for the E. coli lac operon
   3309..3325    +  protein_bind   lac operator: The lac repressor binds to the lac operator to inhibit transcription in E. coli. This inhibition can be relieved by adding lactose or isopropyl-β-D-thiogalactopyranoside (IPTG). lac repressor encoded by lacI
   3370..3388    +  promoter       T3 promoter: promoter for bacteriophage T3 RNA polymerase
   3433..3812    +  enhancer       CMV enhancer: human cytomegalovirus immediate early enhancer
   3869..4060    +  promoter       SV40 promoter (fragment): SV40 enhancer and early promoter
   4079..4305    +  promoter       RSV promoter: Rous sarcoma virus enhancer/promoter
   4306..4486    +  LTR            5' LTR (truncated): truncated 5' long terminal repeat (LTR) from HIV-1
   4533..4658    +  misc_feature   HIV-1 Ψ: packaging signal of human immunodeficiency virus type 1
   4642..5005    +  CDS            HIV-1 gag (fragment): gag protein from human immunodeficiency virus 1; gag
   5151..5384    +  misc_feature   RRE: The Rev response element (RRE) of HIV-1 allows for Rev-dependent mRNA export from the nucleus to the cytoplasm.
   5761..5785    +  CDS            Rev (fragment): human immunodeficiency virus 1 (HIV-1) Rev protein; rev; enhances nuclear export of unspliced and incompletely spliced viral mRNAs
   5826..5943    +  misc_feature   cPPT/CTS: central polypurine tract and central termination sequence of HIV-1
   6001..6402    +  promoter       SFFV promoter: spleen focus-forming virus long terminal repeat (LTR) promoter
   6425..7117    +  CDS            TagBFP: TagBFP is a basic (constitutively fluorescent) blue fluorescent protein published in 2008, derived from Entacmaea quadricolor. It is reported to be a very rapidly-maturing monomer with very low acid sensitivity.
   7266..7337    +  ncRNA          mir-10: Accession: RF00104 - mir-10 microRNA precursor family
   7630..8218    +  misc_feature   WPRE: woodchuck hepatitis virus posttranscriptional regulatory element
   8269..8288    +  misc_feature   cPPT/CTS (fragment): central polypurine tract and central termination sequence of HIV-1
   8290..161     +  LTR            3' LTR (ΔU3) (across the origin): self-inactivating 3' long terminal repeat (LTR) from HIV-1
