[The description below was written by a language model from this plasmid's Addgene catalogue record and pLannotate feature annotations shown in this document.]
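Description:
SIN40C.SFFV.mTagBFP2.miR-ctrl is a self-inactivating (SIN) HIV-1-based lentiviral transfer plasmid built on the SIN40C backbone. It is intended for constitutive expression of a control microRNA cassette alongside a blue fluorescent reporter. In bacteria it is maintained through a high-copy ColE1/pUC-type origin and selected with ampicillin via the β-lactamase gene. The backbone also carries an f1 origin, lac regulatory and lacZα remnants, and flanking T7 and T3 promoters typical of a phagemid-derived cloning vector.

The viral genome is transcribed in packaging cells from a hybrid upstream region annotated with CMV enhancer, SV40 promoter fragment and RSV promoter elements. These are fused to a truncated 5' LTR, which makes genomic RNA production independent of Tat. Downstream lie the Ψ packaging signal with a gag fragment, the Rev response element for nuclear export of unspliced RNA, and the cPPT/CTS, which aids nuclear import of the reverse-transcribed genome. The 3' LTR carries a ΔU3 deletion, so the integrated provirus lacks LTR promoter activity. An SV40 polyadenylation signal and SV40 origin follow it.

The internal cassette uses the spleen focus-forming virus (SFFV) promoter, which is strongly active in haematopoietic cells, to drive mTagBFP2. The miRNA region follows the reporter on the same transcript and a WPRE enhances expression, so blue fluorescence marks transduced cells that express the hairpin. The annotation software matched part of this region to the mir-10 precursor family, but the record does not explain the design of miR-ctrl. The catalogue lists the fluorescent protein as a tag on the insert, although the feature map shows it as a co-transcribed reporter. The construct presumably serves as the negative control for miRNA-overexpressing vectors of the same series, and its associated publication concerns leukaemia biology.
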