Addgene plasmid #169312: SIN40C.SFFV.mTagBFP2.miR-ctrl
Purpose: Constitutive overexpression of miR-ctrl with mTagBFP2 as a reporter fluorescent protein
Depositing lab: Jan-Henning Klusmann. Depositing organization: Martin-Luther-Universitaet Halle-Wittenberg. Publication: The megakaryocytic transcription factor ARID3A suppresses leukemia pathogenesis. Alejo-Valle O, Weigert K, Bhayadia R, Ng M, Issa H, Beyer C, Emmrich S, Schuschel K, Ihling C, Sinz A, Zimmermann M, Wickenhauser C, Flasinski M, Regenyi EM, Labuhn M, Reinhardt D, Yaspo ML, Heckl D, Klusmann JH. Blood. 2021 Sep 27. pii: S0006-4971(21)01649-9. doi: 10.1182/blood.2021012231. PubMed 34570885.
Backbone
  Vector backbone: SIN40C
  Vector type: Lentiviral
Growth in bacteria
  Bacterial resistance: Ampicillin, 100 μg/mL
  Growth temperature: 37°C
  Growth strain: NEB Stable
  Copy number: High Copy
Gene/Insert
  Gene/Insert name: miR-ctrl
  Species: H. sapiens (human)
  Promoter: SFFV
  Tag / fusion protein: TagBFP2 (C terminal on insert)
  Cloning method: Restriction Enzyme; 5′ cloning site Unknown (unknown if destroyed)
  Sequencing primers: 5′ SFFV-F; 3′ WPRE-R
Terms and licenses: Academic/Nonprofit Terms; Industry Terms: Not Available to Industry
How to cite: SIN40C.SFFV.mTagBFP2.miR-ctrl was a gift from Jan-Henning Klusmann (Addgene plasmid # 169312 ; http://n2t.net/addgene:169312 ; RRID:Addgene_169312)
